>Addgene plasmid #1479 | pPD95_03 | depositor full sequence | sequence record 90 | Author sequence
AAGCTTGCATGCCTGCAGGTCGACTCTAGAGGATCCCCGGGATTGGCCAAAGGACCCAAAGGTATGTTTC
GAATGATACTAACATAACATAGAACATTTTCAGGAGGACCCTTGGAGGGTACCGAGCTCAGAAAAAATGA
CTGCTCCAAAGAAGAAGCGTAAGGTACCGGTGGGTGAAGACCAGAAACAGCACCTCGAACTGAGCCGCGA
TATTGCCCAGCGTTTCAACGCGCTGTATGGCGAGATCGATCCCGTCGTTTTACAACGTCGTGACTGGGAA
AACCCTGGCGTTACCCAACTTAATCGCCTTGCAGCACATCCCCCTTTCGCCAGCTGGCGTAATAGCGAAG
AGGCCCGCACCGATCGCCCTTCCCAACAGTTGCGAAGGTAAGTTTAAACAGATCCATACTAACTAACTTG
TTCTGACATAATTTTCAGCTTGAATGGCGAATGGCGCTTTGCCTGGTTTCCGGCACCAGAAGCGGTGCCG
GAAAGCTGGCTGGAGTGCGATCTTCCTGAGGCCGATACTGTCGTCGTCCCCTCAAACTGGCAGATGCACG
GTTACGATGCGCCCATCTACACCAACGTGACCTATCCCATTACGGTCAATCCGCCGTTTGTTCCCACGGA
GAATCCGACGGGTTGTTACTCGCTCACATTTAATGTTGATGAAAGCTGGCTACAGGAAGGCCAGACGCGA
ATTATTTTTGATGGCGTTAACTCGGCGTTTCATCTGTGGTGCAACGGGCGCTGGGTCGGTTACGGCCAGG
TAAGTTTAATTAAGTTGATACTAACTAACAAGATCTGATTAATTTTCAGGACAGTCGTTTGCCGTCTGAA
TTTGACCTGAGCGCATTTTTACGCGCCGGAGAAAACCGCCTCGCGGTGATGGTGCTGCGCTGGAGTGACG
GCAGTTATCTGGAAGATCAGGATATGTGGCGGATGAGCGGCATTTTCCGTGACGTCTCGTTGCTGCATAA
ACCGACTACACAAATCAGCGATTTCCATGTTGCCACTCGCTTTAATGATGATTTCTCCCGCGCTGTACTG
GAGGCTGAAGTCCAGGTAAGTTTAAACAGGATCTTACTAACTAACATGCTAACACTGAATTTTCAGATGT
GCGGCGAGTTGCGTGACTACCTACGGGTAACAGTTTCTTTATGGCAGGGTGAAACGCAGGTCGCCAGCGG
CACCGCGCCTTTCGGCGGTGAAATTATCGATGAGCGTGGTGGTTATGCCGATCGCGTCACACTACGTCTG
AACGTCGAAAACCCGAAACTGTGGAGCGCCGAAATCCCGAATCTCTATCGTGCGGTGGTTGAACTGCACA
CCGCCGACGGCACGCTGATTGAAGCAGAAGCCTGCGATGTCGGTTTCCGCGAGGTGCGGATTGAAAATGG
TCTGCTGCTGCTGAACGGCAAGCCGTTGCTGATTCGAGGCGTTAACCGTCACGAGCATCATCCTCTGCAT
GGTCAGGTCATGGATGAGCAGACGATGGTGCAGGATGTAAGTTTAAACTATTCGTTACTAACTAACTTTA
AACATTTAAATTTTCAGATCCTGCTGATGAAGCAGAACAACTTTAACGCCGTGCGCTGTTCGCATTATCC
GAACCATCCGCTGTGGTACACGCTGTGCGACCGCTACGGCCTGTATGTGGTGGATGAAGCCAATATTGAA
ACCCACGGCATGGTGCCAATGAATCGTCTGACCGATGATCCGCGCTGGCTACCGGCGATGAGCGAACGCG
TAACGCGAATGGTGCAGCGCGATCGTAATCACCCGAGTGTGATCATCTGGTCGCTGGGGAATGGTAAGTT
TAAACAGTTGAATACTAACTAACGGAGATCTTTGAAATTTTCAGAATCAGGCCACGGCGCTAATCACGAC
GCGCTGTATCGCTGGATCAAATCTGTCGATCCTTCCCGCCCGGTGCAGTATGAAGGCGGCGGAGCCGACA
CCACGGCCACCGATATTATTTGCCCGATGTACGCGCGCGTGGATGAAGACCAGCCCTTCCCGGCTGTGCC
GAAATGGTCCATCAAAAAATGGCTTTCGCTACCTGGAGAGACGCGCCCGCTGATTCTTTGCGAGGTAAGT
TTAAACAGAACTCTACTAACTAACACATTAGATCCTAATTTTCAGTACGCTCACGCGATGGGCAACAGTC
TTGGCGGTTTCGCTAAATACTGGCAGGCGTTTCGTCAGTATCCCCGTTTACAGGGCGGCTTCGTCTGGGA
CTGGGTGGATCAGTCGCTGATTAAATATGATGAAAACGGCAACCCGTGGTCGGCTTACGGCGGTGATTTT
GGCGATACGCCGAACGATCGCCAGTTCTGTATGAACGGTCTGGTCTTTGCCGACCGCACGCCGCATCCAG
CGTAAGTTTAAACAATAACCTACTAACTAACGTAGATAATTTAAATTTTCAGGCTGACGGAAGCAAAACA
CCAGCAGCAGTTTTTCCAGTTCCGTTTATCCGGGCAAACCATCGAAGTGACCAGCGAATACCTGTTCCGT
CATAGCGATAACGAGCTCCTGCACTGGATGGTGGCGCTGGATGGTAAGCCGCTGGCAAGCGGTGAAGTGC
CTCTGGATGTCGCTCCACAAGGTAAACAGTTGATTGAACTGCCTGAACTACCGCAGCCGGAGAGCGCCGG
GCAACTCTGGCTCACAGTACGCGTAGTGCAACCGAACGCGACCGCATGGTCAGAAGCCGGGCACATCAGC
GCATGGCAGCAGTGGAGGTAAGTTTAAACAAGATCCTACTAACTAACTCTACATTGATGAATTTTCAGAC
TGGCGGAAAACCTCAGTGTGACGCTCCCCGCCGCGTCCCACGCCATCCCGCATCTGACCACCAGCGAAAT
GGATTTTTGCATCGAGCTGGGTAATAAGCGTTGGCAATTTAACCGCCAGTCAGGCTTTCTTTCACAGATG
TGGATTGGCGATAAAAAACAACTGCTGACGCCGCTGCGCGATCAGTTCACCCGTGCACCGCTGGATAACG
ACATTGGCGTAAGTGAAGCGACCCGCATTGACCCTAACGCCTGGGTCGGTAAGTTTAAACAAAGTTGTAC
TAACTAACGAAGATCTTGATAATTTTCAGAACGCTGGAAGGCGGCGGGCCATTACCAGGCCGAAGCAGCG
TTGTTGCAGTGCACGGCAGATACACTTGCTGATGCGGTGCTGATTACGACCGCTCACGCGTGGCAGCATC
AGGGGAAAACCTTATTTATCAGCCGGAAAACCTACCGGATTGATGGTAGTGGTCAAATGGCGATTACCGT
TGATGTTGAAGTGGCGAGCGATACACCGCATCCGGCGCGGATTGGCCTGAACTGCCAGCTGGCGCAGGTA
GCAGAGCGGGTAAACTGGCTCGGATTAGGGCCGCAAGAAAACTATCCCGACCGCCTTACTGCCGCCTGTT
TTGACCGCTGGGATCTGCCATTGTCAGACATGTAGTAAGTTTAAACTTGATAGTACTAACTAACATGTTT
CATTTAAATTTTCAGTACCCCGTACGTCTTCCCGAGCGAAAACGGTCTGCGCTGCGGGACGCGCGAATTG
AATTATGGCCCACACCAGTGGCGCGGCGACTTCCAGTTCAACATCAGCCGCTACAGTCAACAGCAACTGA
TGGAAACCAGCCATCGCCATCTGCTGCACGCGGAAGAAGGCACATGGCTGAATATCGACGGTTTCCATAT
GGGGATTGGTGGCGACGACTCCTGGAGCCCGTCAGTATCGGCGGAATTCCAACTGAGCGCCGGTCGCTAC
CATTACCAACTTGTCTGGTGTCAAAAATAATAGGGGCCGCTGTCATCAGAGTAAGTTTAAACTGAGTTCT
ACTAACTAACGAGTAATATTTAAATTTTCAGCATCTCGCGCCCGTGCCTCTGACTTCTAAGTCCAATTAC
TCTTCAACATCCCTACATGCTCTTTCTCCCTGTGCTCCCACCCCCTATTTTTGTTATTATCAAAAAACTT
CTCTTAATTTCTTTGTTTTTTAGCTTCTTTTAAGTCACCTCTAACAATGAAATTGTGTAGATTCAAAAAT
AGAATTAATTCGTAATAAAAAGTCGAAAAAAATTGTGCTCCCTCCCCCCATTAATAATAATTCTATCCCA
AAATCTACACAATGTTCTGTGTACACTTCTTATGTTTTTTACTTCTGATAAATTTTTTTGAAACATCATA
GAAAAAACCGCACACAAAATACCTTATCATATGTTACGTTTCAGTTTATGACCGCAATTTTTATTTCTTC
GCACGTCTGGGCCTCTCATGACGTCAAATCATGCTCATCGTGAAAAAGTTTTGGAGTATTTTTGGAATTT
TTCAATCAAGTGAAAGTTTATGAAATTAATTTTCCTGCTTTTGCTTTTTGGGGTTTCCCCTATTGTTTGT
CAAGATTTCGAGGACGGCGTTTTTCTTGCTAAAATCACAAGTATTGATGAGCACGATGCAAGAAAGATCG
GAAGAAGGTTTGGGTTTGAGGCTCAGTGGAAGGTGAGTAGAAGTTGATAATTTGAAAGTGGAGTAGTGTC
TATGGGGTTTTTGCCTTAAATGACAGAATACATTCCCAATATACCAAACATAACTGTTTCCTACTAGTCG
GCCGTACGGGCCCTTTCGTCTCGCGCGTTTCGGTGATGACGGTGAAAACCTCTGACACATGCAGCTCCCG
GAGACGGTCACAGCTTGTCTGTAAGCGGATGCCGGGAGCAGACAAGCCCGTCAGGGCGCGTCAGCGGGTG
TTGGCGGGTGTCGGGGCTGGCTTAACTATGCGGCATCAGAGCAGATTGTACTGAGAGTGCACCATATGCG
GTGTGAAATACCGCACAGATGCGTAAGGAGAAAATACCGCATCAGGCGGCCTTAAGGGCCTCGTGATACG
CCTATTTTTATAGGTTAATGTCATGATAATAATGGTTTCTTAGACGTCAGGTGGCACTTTTCGGGGAAAT
GTGCGCGGAACCCCTATTTGTTTATTTTTCTAAATACATTCAAATATGTATCCGCTCATGAGACAATAAC
CCTGATAAATGCTTCAATAATATTGAAAAAGGAAGAGTATGAGTATTCAACATTTCCGTGTCGCCCTTAT
TCCCTTTTTTGCGGCATTTTGCCTTCCTGTTTTTGCTCACCCAGAAACGCTGGTGAAAGTAAAAGATGCT
GAAGATCAGTTGGGTGCACGAGTGGGTTACATCGAACTGGATCTCAACAGCGGTAAGATCCTTGAGAGTT
TTCGCCCCGAAGAACGTTTTCCAATGATGAGCACTTTTAAAGTTCTGCTATGTGGCGCGGTATTATCCCG
TATTGACGCCGGGCAAGAGCAACTCGGTCGCCGCATACACTATTCTCAGAATGACTTGGTTGAGTACTCA
CCAGTCACAGAAAAGCATCTTACGGATGGCATGACAGTAAGAGAATTATGCAGTGCTGCCATAACCATGA
GTGATAACACTGCGGCCAACTTACTTCTGACAACGATCGGAGGACCGAAGGAGCTAACCGCTTTTTTGCA
CAACATGGGGGATCATGTAACTCGCCTTGATCGTTGGGAACCGGAGCTGAATGAAGCCATACCAAACGAC
GAGCGTGACACCACGATGCCTGTAGCAATGGCAACAACGTTGCGCAAACTATTAACTGGCGAACTACTTA
CTCTAGCTTCCCGGCAACAATTAATAGACTGGATGGAGGCGGATAAAGTTGCAGGACCACTTCTGCGCTC
GGCCCTTCCGGCTGGCTGGTTTATTGCTGATAAATCTGGAGCCGGTGAGCGTGGGTCTCGCGGTATCATT
GCAGCACTGGGGCCAGATGGTAAGCCCTCCCGTATCGTAGTTATCTACACGACGGGGAGTCAGGCAACTA
TGGATGAACGAAATAGACAGATCGCTGAGATAGGTGCCTCACTGATTAAGCATTGGTAACTGTCAGACCA
AGTTTACTCATATATACTTTAGATTGATTTAAAACTTCATTTTTAATTTAAAAGGATCTAGGTGAAGATC
CTTTTTGATAATCTCATGACCAAAATCCCTTAACGTGAGTTTTCGTTCCACTGAGCGTCAGACCCCGTAG
AAAAGATCAAAGGATCTTCTTGAGATCCTTTTTTTCTGCGCGTAATCTGCTGCTTGCAAACAAAAAAACC
ACCGCTACCAGCGGTGGTTTGTTTGCCGGATCAAGAGCTACCAACTCTTTTTCCGAAGGTAACTGGCTTC
AGCAGAGCGCAGATACCAAATACTGTCCTTCTAGTGTAGCCGTAGTTAGGCCACCACTTCAAGAACTCTG
TAGCACCGCCTACATACCTCGCTCTGCTAATCCTGTTACCAGTGGCTGCTGCCAGTGGCGATAAGTCGTG
TCTTACCGGGTTGGACTCAAGACGATAGTTACCGGATAAGGCGCAGCGGTCGGGCTGAACGGGGGGTTCG
TGCACACAGCCCAGCTTGGAGCGAACGACCTACACCGAACTGAGATACCTACAGCGTGAGCATTGAGAAA
GCGCCACGCTTCCCGAAGGGAGAAAGGCGGACAGGTATCCGGTAAGCGGCAGGGTCGGAACAGGAGAGCG
CACGAGGGAGCTTCCAGGGGGAAACGCCTGGTATCTTTATAGTCCTGTCGGGTTTCGCCACCTCTGACTT
GAGCGTCGATTTTTGTGATGCTCGTCAGGGGGGCGGAGCCTATGGAAAAACGCCAGCAACGCGGCCTTTT
TACGGTTCCTGGCCTTTTGCTGGCCTTTTGCTCACATGTTCTTTCCTGCGTTATCCCCTGATTCTGTGGA
TAACCGTATTACCGCCTTTGAGTGAGCTGATACCGCTCGCCGCAGCCGAACGACCGAGCGCAGCGAGTCA
GTGAGCGAGGAAGCGGAAGAGCGCCCAATACGCAAACCGCCTCTCCCCGCGCGTTGGCCGATTCATTAAT
GCAGCTGGCACGACAGGTTTCCCGACTGGAAAGCGGGCAGTGAGCGCAACGCAATTAATGTGAGTTAGCT
CACTCATTAGGCACCCCAGGCTTTACACTTTATGCTTCCGGCTCGTATGTTGTGTGGAATTGTGAGCGGA
TAACAATTTCACACAGGAAACAGCTATGACCATGATTACGCCAAGCTGTAAGTTTAAACATGATCTTACT
AACTAACTATTCTCATTTAAATTTTCAGAGCTTAAAAATGGCTGAAATCACTCACAACGATGGATACGCT
AACAACTTGGAAATGAAAT
Features (pLannotate 1.2.2; 15 found; start..end, strand, type, name):
      1..41      -  misc_feature   MCS (fragment): pUC18/19 multiple cloning site
    164..247     +  CDS            trpS (fragment): SYW_ECOLI - Experimental evidence at protein level: Swiss-Prot protein existence level 1. Catalyzes the attachment of tryptophan to tRNA(Trp). Amino acylates tRNA(Trp) with both L- and D-tryptophan, although D-tryptophan is a poor substrate (PubMed:10918062). From Escherichia coli (strain K12).
    252..384     +  CDS            lacZα (fragment): LacZα fragment of β-galactosidase; lacZ fragment
    436..770     +  CDS            lacZ (fragment): β-galactosidase; lacZ
    817..3807    +  CDS            lacZ: BGAL_ECOLI - Experimental evidence at protein level: Swiss-Prot protein existence level 1. From Escherichia coli (strain K12).
   4360..4512    +  CDS            aex-5 (fragment): AEX5_CAEEL - Also known as kpc-3 From Caenorhabditis elegans.
   4640..4675    +  CDS            rop (fragment): Rop protein, which maintains plasmids at low copy number; rop
   4777..4876    +  misc_feature   bom (fragment): basis of mobility region from pBR322
   4974..5078    +  promoter       AmpR promoter: bla
   5079..5939    +  CDS            AmpR: β-lactamase; bla; confers resistance to ampicillin, carbenicillin, and related antibiotics
   6110..6698    +  rep_origin     ori: high-copy-number ColE1/pMB1/pBR322/pUC origin of replication
   6881..6973    +  CDS            lacI (fragment): lac repressor; lacI; The lac repressor binds to the lac operator to inhibit transcription in E. coli. This inhibition can be relieved by adding lactose or isopropyl-β-D-thiogalactopyranoside (IPTG).
   6986..7007    +  protein_bind   CAP binding site: CAP binding activates transcription in the presence of cAMP. E. coli catabolite activator protein
   7022..7052    +  promoter       lac promoter: promoter for the E. coli lac operon
   7060..7076    +  protein_bind   lac operator: The lac repressor binds to the lac operator to inhibit transcription in E. coli. This inhibition can be relieved by adding lactose or isopropyl-β-D-thiogalactopyranoside (IPTG). lac repressor encoded by lacI
