[The description below was written by a language model from this plasmid's Addgene catalogue record and pLannotate feature annotations shown in this document.]
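Description:
pPD95_03 is an empty-backbone *C. elegans* expression vector from a 1995 worm vector kit, designed for making lacZ reporter fusions. The catalogue lists it at about 7.2 kb, in close agreement with the 7,229 nt depositor sequence. The parental backbone is recorded as unknown, but the annotated features point to a pUC/pBR322-type bacterial plasmid. It has a high-copy ColE1/pMB1 origin and an ampicillin resistance gene (β-lactamase) with its own promoter for selection in *E. coli*. It also carries small remnants of rop, bom and lacI, and a CAP site, lac promoter and lac operator lying just upstream of a fragment of the pUC18/19 multiple cloning site.

No insert or worm promoter is recorded, so the vector appears intended to receive a user-supplied promoter or gene fragment by restriction cloning at the polylinker, upstream of the reporter. The reporter is an *E. coli* β-galactosidase coding region carrying an SV40 nuclear localisation signal, which concentrates the staining in nuclei and makes expressing cells easier to identify. The catalogue lists a series of synthetic introns (IVSA, IVSB and IVSD through IVSK) before and between the N- and C-terminal parts of lacZ. This is consistent with the feature table, where the lacZ annotation is split into several segments; introns of this kind are generally included to improve transgene expression in worms. The short matches to trpS and aex-5 flanking the reporter are only fragments, and the record does not explain them. The aex-5 hit lies downstream of lacZ, where a worm-derived 3′ region might be expected, but no 3′ UTR is explicitly annotated. Typical use is analysis of spatial and temporal expression patterns in transgenic nematodes.
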