Addgene plasmid #1479: pPD95_03
Purpose: (Empty Backbone)
Depositing lab: Andrew Fire. Depositing organization: Carnegie Institution for Science.
Backbone
  Vector backbone: Unknown
  Backbone size (bp): 7237
  Vector type: Worm Expression
Growth in bacteria
  Bacterial resistance: Ampicillin, 100 μg/mL
  Growth temperature: 37°C
  Growth strain: DH5alpha
  Copy number: Unknown
Gene/Insert
  Gene/Insert name: None
  Tag / fusion protein: IVSA, SV40NLS, lacZN, IVSB, IVSD, IVSE, IVSF, IVSG, IVSH, IVSI, IVSJ, IVSK, lacZC
  Cloning method: Restriction Enzyme
Terms and licenses: Academic/Nonprofit Terms; Industry Terms: Not Available to Industry
Depositor comments: See Fire Lab Vector Kit Documentation 1995. Fire Lab Miniprep Number pPD95.03, Ligation number NONE.
How to cite: pPD95_03 was a gift from Andrew Fire (Addgene plasmid # 1479 ; http://n2t.net/addgene:1479 ; RRID:Addgene_1479)
