>Addgene plasmid #1479 | pPD95_03 | addgene partial sequence | sequence record 16620 | 1479_m13reverse
TGATCTTCTAACTAACTATTCTCATTTAAATTTTCAGAGCTTAAAAATGGCTGAAATCACTCACAACGAT
GGATACGCTAACAACTTGGAAATGAAATAAGCTTGCATGCCTGCAGGTCGACTCTAGAGGATCCCCGGGA
TTGGCCAAAGGACCCAAAGGTATGTTTCGAATGATACTAACATAACATAGAACATTTTCAGGAGGACCCT
TGGAGGGTACCGAGCTCAGAAAAAATGACTGCTCCAAAGAAGAAGCGTAAGGTACCGGTGGGTGAAGACC
AGAAACAGCACCTCGAACTGAGCCGCGATATTGCCCAGCGTTTCAACGCGCTGTATGGCGAGATCGATCC
CGTCGTTTTACAACGTCGTGACTGGGAAAACCCTGGCGTTACCCAACTTAATCGCCTTGCAGCACATCCC
CCTTTCGCCAGCTGGCGTAATAGCGAAGAGGCCCGCACCGATCGCCCTTCCCAACAGTTGCGAAGGTAAG
TTTAAACAGATCCATACTAACTAACTTGTTCTGACATAATTTTCAGCTTGAATGGCGAATGGCGCTTTGC
CTGGTTTCCGGCACCAGAAGCGGTGCCGGAAAGCTGGCTGGAGTGCGATCTTCCTGAGGCCGATACTGTC
GTCGTCCCCTCAAACTGGCAGATGCACGGTTACGATGCGCCCATCTACACCAACGTGACCTATCCCATTA
CGGTCAATCCGCCGTTTGTTCCCACGGAGAATCCGACGGGTTGTTACTCGCTCACATTTAATGTTGATGA
AAGCTGGCTACAGGAAGGCCAGACGCGAATTATTTTTGATGGCGTTAACTCGGCGTTTCATCTGTGGTGC
AACGGGCGCTGGGTCGGTTACGGCCAGGTAAGTTTAATTAAGTTGATACTAACTAACAAGATCTGATTAA
TTTTCAGGACAGTCGTTTGCCGTCTGAATTTGACCTGAGCGCATTTTTACGCGCCGGAGAAAACCGCCTC
GCGGTGATGGTGCTGCNCTGGANTGACGGCAGTTATCTGGAAGATCAGGATATGTGGCGGATGANCGGCA
TTTTCCGNGACGTCTCGTTGCTGCATAAACCGACTACNCAAATCAGCGATTTCCANGTGGCCNCTCNCTT
TAANGATGATTCNCCCCCNCTGNACTGGAGGTGAANTCNGNTAGTTTNAACNGGATTTTACTACTANANN
TAACCTGANTTTCNANGGGGGGGGGTGGGGGANACNTCGGGNAANATTTNTTTTGGGGGGGAANCAAGTC
CCCGGNNCCCCCCTTTNGGGGAANTTCAGAAGGGGGGTTTGCNATCCCCCNCNCTGGNNCAAACCCAANG
GGGGCCAANCCCACTTNNGGGGGTATNCCCCCNNCCTTTAAAACCNTNTNTTCCGGGGAAAANCTCNCCN
AACC
